Addgene plasmid #79191: pAB035h
Purpose: Directed Evolution of Protein-Protein Interactions
Depositing lab: David Liu. Depositing organization: Harvard University. Publication: Continuous evolution of Bacillus thuringiensis toxins overcomes insect resistance. Badran AH, Guzov VM, Huai Q, Kemp MM, Vishwanath P, Kain W, Nance AM, Evdokimov A, Moshiri F, Turner KH, Wang P, Malvar T, Liu DR. Nature. 2016 May 5;533(7601):58-63. doi: 10.1038/nature17938. Epub 2016 Apr 27. PubMed 27120167.
Backbone
  Vector backbone: SC101
  Backbone manufacturer: David Liu Lab
  Backbone size w/o insert (bp): 2992
  Vector type: Bacterial Expression
Growth in bacteria
  Bacterial resistance: Ampicillin, 100 μg/mL
  Growth temperature: 37°C
  Growth strain: NEB Turbo
  Copy number: Low Copy
Gene/Insert
  Gene/Insert name: Plac62 gIII, luxAB; Ptet rpoZ-HA4
  Species: Synthetic
  Promoter: Plac62; Ptet
  Cloning method: Ligation Independent Cloning
  Sequencing primers: 5′ n/a; 3′ n/a
Terms and licenses: Academic/Nonprofit Terms; Industry Terms: Not Available to Industry
How to cite: pAB035h was a gift from David Liu (Addgene plasmid # 79191 ; http://n2t.net/addgene:79191 ; RRID:Addgene_79191)
