[The description below was written by a language model from this plasmid's Addgene catalogue record and pLannotate feature annotations shown in this document.]
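Description:
pAB035h is a low-copy bacterial expression plasmid built on a pSC101 backbone. It replicates in E. coli through the pSC101 origin together with its cognate Rep101 (RepA) protein, and it is selected with ampicillin via a β-lactamase gene under its own promoter. The deposited sequence is about 7.3 kb. The record gives its purpose as directed evolution of protein-protein interactions, in work that applied continuous evolution to Bacillus thuringiensis toxins.

The plasmid carries two divergently oriented cassettes. In the first, a lac-derived promoter named Plac62, placed downstream of an rrnB T1 terminator that insulates it from read-through, drives M13 gene III followed by luxA and luxB from Photorhabdus luminescens. Gene III encodes the minor coat protein pIII, which filamentous phage need for infectivity, and luxAB provides a luminescent readout of the same transcriptional output. In the second cassette, a tet-operator-containing promoter (Ptet) drives rpoZ, the ω subunit of E. coli RNA polymerase, fused through a region annotated as a partial Myc epitope match to HA4. The annotation software matched HA4 to a fibronectin fragment, which is consistent with a fibronectin-type binding domain. No TetR gene is annotated on this plasmid, so any repressor would have to be supplied from elsewhere.

This arrangement fits a bacterial two-hybrid style circuit. The ω fusion would recruit RNA polymerase to Plac62 when HA4 binds a partner protein tethered near that promoter, which would couple the strength of the interaction to pIII production and luminescence. The DNA-bound partner is not encoded here, and the record does not state how it is supplied. The plasmid therefore most likely serves as an accessory or reporter plasmid for phage-based selection and for luminescence assays of binding.
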