Features (pLannotate 1.2.2; 15 found; start..end, strand, type, name):
      1..951     -  CDS            Rep101: RepA protein needed for replication with the pSC101 origin; rep101
    999..1221    -  rep_origin     pSC101 ori: low-copy replication origin that requires the Rep101 protein
   1716..1760    +  terminator     rrnB T1 terminator: transcription terminator T1 from the E. coli rrnB gene
   1818..1848    +  promoter       lac promoter: promoter for the E. coli lac operon
   1889..3162    +  CDS            M13 gene III (fragment) (sequence partly withheld): pIII; III; minor coat protein
   3162..4241    +  CDS            luxA (sequence partly withheld): LUXA1_PHOLU - Experimental evidence at protein level: Swiss-Prot protein existence level 1. Light-emitting reaction in luminous bacteria. From Photorhabdus luminescens (Xenorhabdus luminescens).
   4305..5285    +  CDS            LuxB: LuxB luciferase subunit; luxB; from the Photorhabdus luminescens bioluminescence operon
   5459..5692    -  CDS            FINC_PLEWA (fragment): Experimental evidence at transcript level: Swiss-Prot protein existence level 2. Fibronectins bind cell surfaces and various compounds including collagen, fibrin, heparin, DNA, and actin. Fibronectins are involved in cell adhesion, cell motility, opsonization, wound healing, and maintenance of cell shape. May be involved in osteoblast compaction (By similarity). From Pleurodeles waltl (Iberian ribbed newt).
   5696..5722    -  CDS            Myc (fragment): Myc (human c-Myc proto-oncogene) epitope tag
   5735..6007    -  CDS            rpoZ (sequence withheld): RPOZ_ECO24 - Experimental evidence at protein level: Swiss-Prot protein existence level 1. Promotes RNA polymerase assembly. Latches the N- and C- terminal regions of the beta' subunit thereby facilitating its interaction with the beta and alpha subunits. From Escherichia coli O139:H28 (strain E24377A / ETEC).
   6063..6090    -  protein_bind   tetracycline response element (fragment): contains seven copies of the tetracycline operator tetO tetracycline repressor TetR
   6091..6125    -  promoter       tetA promoter: contains a tet operator sequence that enables repression by TetR
   6125..6145    -  promoter       PLtetO-1 promoter (fragment): modified phage lambda PL promoter with tet operator sites (Lutz and Bujard, 1997)
   6270..7130    -  CDS            AmpR: β-lactamase; bla; confers resistance to ampicillin, carbenicillin, and related antibiotics
   7131..7235    -  promoter       AmpR promoter: bla
>Addgene plasmid #79191 | pAB035h | depositor full sequence | sequence record 148312 | Full Sequence
TCAGATCCTTCCGTATTTAGCCAGTATGTTCTCTAGTGTGGTTCGTTGTTTTTGCGTGAGCCATGAGAAC
GAACCATTGAGATCATGCTTACTTTGCATGTCACTCAAAAATTTTGCCTCAAAACTGGTGAGCTGAATTT
TTGCAGTTAAAGCATCGTGTAGTGTTTTTCTTAGTCCGTTACGTAGGTAGGAATCTGATGTAATGGTTGT
TGGTATTTTGTCACCATTCATTTTTATCTGGTTGTTCTCAAGTTCGGTTACGAGATCCATTTGTCTATCT
AGTTCAACTTGGAAAATCAACGTATCAGTCGGGCGGCCTCGCTTATCAACCACCAATTTCATATTGCTGT
AAGTGTTTAAATCTTTACTTATTGGTTTCAAAACCCATTGGTTAAGCCTTTTAAACTCATGGTAGTTATT
TTCAAGCATTAACATGAACTTAAATTCATCAAGGCTAATCTCTATATTTGCCTTGTGAGTTTTCTTTTGT
GTTAGTTCTTTTAATAACCACTCATAAATCCTCATAGAGTATTTGTTTTCAAAAGACTTAACATGTTCCA
GATTATATTTTATGAATTTTTTTAACTGGAAAAGATAAGGCAATATCTCTTCACTAAAAACTAATTCTAA
TTTTTCGCTTGAGAACTTGGCATAGTTTGTCCACTGGAAAATCTCAAAGCCTTTAACCAAAGGATTCCTG
ATTTCCACAGTTCTCGTCATCAGCTCTCTGGTTGCTTTAGCTAATACACCATAAGCATTTTCCCTACTGA
TGTTCATCATCTGAGCGTATTGGTTATAAGTGAACGATACCGTCCGTTCTTTCCTTGTAGGGTTTTCAAT
CGTGGGGTTGAGTAGTGCCACACAGCATAAAATTAGCTTGGTTTCATGCTCCGTTAAGTCATAGCGACTA
ATCGCTAGTTCATTTGCTTTGAAAACAACTAATTCAGACATACATCTCAATTGGTCTAGGTGATTTTAAT
CACTATACCAATTGAGATGGGCTAGTCAATGATAATTACTAGTCCTTTTCCTTTGAGTTGTGGGTATCTG
TAAATTCTGCTAGACCTTTGCTGGAAAACTTGTAAATTCTGCTAGACCCTCTGTAAATTCCGCTAGACCT
TTGTGTGTTTTTTTTGTTTATATTCAAGTGGTTATAATTTATAGAATAAAGAAAGAATAAAAAAAGATAA
AAAGAATAGATCCCAGCCCTGTGTATAACTCACTACTTTAGTCAGTTCCGCAGTATTACAAAAGGATGTC
GCAAACGCTGTTTGCTCCTCTACAAAACAGACCTTAAAACCCTAAAGGCTTAAGTAGCACCCTCGCAAGC
TCGGGCAAATCGCTGAATATTCCTTTTGTCTCCGACCATCAGGCACCTGAGTCGCTGTCTTTTTCGTGAC
ATTCAGTTCGCTGCGCTCACGGCTCTGGCAGTGAATGGGGGTAAATGGCACTACAGGCGCCTTTTATGGA
TTCATGCAAGGAAACTACCCATAATACAAGAAAAGCCCGTCACGGGCTTCTCAGGGCGTTTTATGGCGGG
TCTGCTATGTGGTGCTATCTGACTTTTTGCTGTTCAGCAGTTCCTGCCCTCTGATTTTCCAGTCTGACCA
CTTCGGATTATCCCGTGACAGGTCATTCAGACTGGCTAATGCACCCAGTAAGGCAGCGGTATCATCAACA
GGCTTACCCGTCTTACTGTCAAGAGGACATCCGGTCAAATAAAACGAAAGGCTCAGTCGAAAGACTGGGC
CTTTCGTTTTGCTGAGGAGACTTAGGGACCCTACAACACGCACGGTGTTACATTAGGCACCCCGGGCTTT
ACACTTTATGCTTCCGGCTCGTATGTTGTGTCGACCGACCTGCAGGTGCAGTAAGGAGGAAAAAAAAA
[85 nt withheld, positions 1889-1973]
C
[98 nt withheld, positions 1975-2072]
A
[305 nt withheld, positions 2074-2378]
G
[176 nt withheld, positions 2380-2555]
CCAATCGTCTGACCTGCCTCAACCTCCTGTC
[82 nt withheld, positions 2587-2668]
GCTCTGAGGGA
[161 nt withheld, positions 2680-2840]
T
[41 nt withheld, positions 2842-2882]
T
[62 nt withheld, positions 2884-2945]
A
[35 nt withheld, positions 2947-2981]
CCTCCCTCAATCGGTTGAATGTCGCCCTTTTGTCTTTGGCGCTGGTAAACCTTACGAGTTCAGTATCGAC
TGCGATAAGATCAACCTGTTCCGC
[50 nt withheld, positions 3076-3125]
T
[37 nt withheld, positions 3127-3163]
GAAATTTGGAAACTTTTTGCTTACATACCAACCTCCCCAATTTTCCCAAACAGAGGTAATGAAACGTTTG
GTTAAATTAGGTCGCATCTCTGAGGAGTGTGGTTTTGATACCGTATGGTTACTGGAGCATCATTTCACGG
AGTTTGGTTTGCTTGGTAACCCTTATGTCGCTGCTGCATATTTACTTGGCGCGACTAAAAAATTGAATGT
AGGAACTGCCGCTATTGTTCTTCCCACAGCCCATCCAGTACGCCAACTTGAAGATGTGAATTTATTGGAT
CAAATGTCAAAAGGACGATTTCGGTTTGGTATTTGCCGAGGGCTTTACAACAAGGACTTTCGCGTATTCG
GCACAGATATGAATAACAGTCGCGCCTTAGCGGAATGCTGGTACGGGCTGATAAAGAATGGCATGACAGA
GGGATATATGGAAGCTGATAATGAACATATCAAGTTCCATAAGGTAAAAGTAAACCCCGCGGCGTATAGC
AGAGGTGGCGCACCGGTTTATGTGGTGGCTGAATCAGCTTCGACGACTGAGTGGGCTGCTCAATTTGGCC
TACCGATGATATTAAGTTGGATTATAAATACTAACGAAAAGAAAGCACAACTTGAGCTTTATAATGAAGT
GGCTCAAGAATATGGGCACGATATTCATAATATCGACCATTGCTTATCATATATAACATCTGTAGATCAT
GACTCAATTAAAGCGAAAGAGATTTGCCGGAAATTTCTGGGGCATTGGTATGATTCTTATGTGAATGCTA
CGACTATTTTTGATGATTCAGACCAAACAAGAGGTTATGATTTCAATAAAGGGCAGTGGCGTGACTTTGT
ATTAAAAGGACATAAAGATACTAATCGCCGTATTGATTACAGTTACGAAATCAATCCCGTGGGAACGCCG
CAGGAATGTATTGACATAATTCAAAAAGACATTGATGCTACAGGAATATCAAATATTTGTTGTGGATTTG
AAGCTAATGGAACAGTAGACGAAATTATTGCTTCCATGAAGCTCTTCCAGTCTGATGTCATGCCATTTCT
TAAAGAAAAACAACGTTCGCTATTATATTATGGCGGTGGCGGTAGCGGCGGTGGCGGTAGCGGCGGTGGC
GGTAGCGGCGGTGGCGGTAGCAAATTTGGATTGTTCTTCCTTAACTTCATCAATTCAACAACTGTTCAAG
AACAGAGTATAGTTCGCATGCAGGAAATAACGGAGTATGTTGATAAGTTGAATTTTGAACAGATTTTAGT
GTATGAAAATCATTTTTCAGATAATGGTGTTGTCGGCGCTCCTCTGACTGTTTCTGGTTTTCTGCTCGGT
TTAACAGAGAAAATTAAAATTGGTTCATTAAATCACATCATTACAACTCATCATCCTGTCCGCATAGCGG
AGGAAGCTTGCTTATTGGATCAGTTAAGTGAAGGGAGATTTATTTTAGGGTTTAGTGATTGCGAAAAAAA
AGATGAAATGCATTTTTTTAATCGCCCGGTTGAATATCAACAGCAACTATTTGAAGAGTGTTATGAAATC
ATTAACGATGCTTTAACAACAGGCTATTGTAATCCAGATAACGATTTTTATAGCTTCCCTAAAATATCTG
TAAATCCCCATGCTTATACGCCAGGCGGACCTCGGAAATATGTAACAGCAACCAGTCATCATATTGTTGA
GTGGGCGGCCAAAAAAGGTATTCCTCTCATCTTTAAGTGGGATGATTCTAATGATGTTAGATATGAATAT
GCTGAAAGATATAAAGCCGTTGCGGATAAATATGACGTTGACCTATCAGAGATAGACCATCAGTTAATGA
TATTAGTTAACTATAACGAAGATAGTAATAAAGCTAAACAAGAGACGCGTGCATTTATTAGTGATTATGT
TCTTGAAATGCACCCTAATGAAAATTTCGAAAATAAACTTGAAGAAATAATTGCAGAAAACGCTGTCGGA
AATTATACGGAGTGTATAACTGCGGCTAAGTTGGCAATTGAAAAGTGTGGTGCGAAAAGTGTATTGCTGT
CCTTTGAACCAATGAATGATTTGATGAGCCAAAAAAATGTAATCAATATTGTTGATGATAATATTAAGAA
GTACCACACGGAATATACCTAAACGGAGCCAATGTACGCAAAAAACCCCGCTTCAGCGGGGTTTTTTCGC
CAAAAAAAACCCCGCCCTGTCAGGGGCGGGGTTTTTTTTTAGGGCCCTACTGACTGTTAGCAGGTGCGGT
AATTGATACTAATCGGAGAATACATGAACATGTAACCCGCGCTATCTTCGCCCCATGCATAAACCGTGAT
GGTGTAATCCACACCCGGGCTCAGGCCACTAATCGTCGCGGTAGAGCTACTATACGGAACCGTAAATTCC
TGCACCGGGCTGTTACCGCCCGTTTCACCGTAGGTGATACGATAGTAATACACAGAGCTACTAGACATCG
GGGCATCCCAAGAAATCAGCAGGCTCGTCGGGGTTGCTGCAACCACTTCCAGTTTGGTCGGAACGCTACT
CACAGAGCTGCCCAAGTCCTCTTCAGAAATAAGCTTTTGTTCCGCGGCCGC
[273 nt withheld, positions 5735-6007]
TTTTTTTTCCTCCTTATAAGGGGGTAGGGGGTCTAGATTTTTGTCGAACTATTCATTTCACTTTTCTCTA
TCACTGATAGGGAGTGGTAAAATAACTCTATCAATGATAGAGTGTCAATCTCTATCACTGATAGGGATCA
TCTGGCCATTCGATGGACTTAATTAACGGCACTGCGAAAAAACCCCGCCGAAGCGGGGTTTTTTGCGAAA
TATAATGACCCTCTTGATAACCCAAGAGGGCATTTTTTAATGCCCATGGCGTTTACCAATGCTTAATCAG
TGAGGCACCTATCTCAGCGATCTGTCTATTTCGTTCATCCATAGTTGCCTGACTCCCCGTCGTGTAGATA
ACTACGATACGGGAGGGCTTACCATCTGGCCCCAGTGCTGCAATGATACCGCGAGACCCACGCTCACCGG
CTCCAGATTTATCAGCAATAAACCAGCCAGCCGGAAGGGCCGAGCGCAGAAGTGGTCCTGCAACTTTATC
CGCCTCCATCCAGTCTATTAATTGTTGCCGGGAAGCTAGAGTAAGTAGTTCGCCAGTTAATAGTTTGCGC
AACGTTGTTGCCATTGCTACAGGCATCGTGGTGTCACGCTCGTCGTTTGGTATGGCTTCATTCAGCTCCG
GTTCCCAACGATCAAGGCGAGTTACATGATCCCCCATGTTGTGCAAAAAAGCGGTTAGCTCCTTCGGTCC
TCCGATCGTTGTCAGAAGTAAGTTGGCCGCAGTGTTATCACTCATGGTTATGGCAGCACTGCATAATTCT
CTTACTGTCATGCCATCCGTAAGATGCTTTTCTGTGACTGGTGAGTACTCAACCAAGTCATTCTGAGAAT
AGTGTATGCGGCGACCGAGTTGCTCTTGCCCGGCGTCAATACGGGATAATACCGCGCCACATAGCAGAAC
TTTAAAAGTGCTCATCATTGGAAAACGTTCTTCGGGGCGAAAACTCTCAAGGATCTTACCGCTGTTGAGA
TCCAGTTCGATGTAACCCACTCGTGCACCCAACTGATCTTCAGCATCTTTTACTTTCACCAGCGTTTCTG
GGTGAGCAAAAACAGGAAGGCAAAATGCCGCAAAAAAGGGAATAAGGGCGACACGGAAATGTTGAATACT
CATACTCTTCCTTTTTCAATATTATTGAAGCATTTATCAGGGTTATTGTCTCATGAGCGGATACATATTT
GAATGTATTTAGAAAAATAAACAAATAGGGGTTCCGCGCACATTTCCCCGAAAAGTGCCACCTGACGTCT
AAGAAACCATTATTATCATGACATTAACCTATAAAAATAGGCGTATCACGAGGCCCTTAGGCCAAATAGG
CCGT
