>Addgene plasmid #79191 | pAB035h | addgene partial sequence | sequence record 151068 | pCL52_2-F 5'-GCTTCTCAGGGCGTTTTATG-3'
GCCCTCTGATTTTCCAGTCTGACCACTTCGGATTATCCCGTGACAGGTCATTCAGACTGGCTAATGCACC
CAGTAAGGCAGCGGTATCATCAACAGGCTTACCCGTCTTACTGTCAAGAGGACATCCGGTCAAATAAAAC
GAAAGGCTCAGTCGAAAGACTGGGCCTTTCGTTTTGCTGAGGAGACTTAGGGACCCTACAACACGCACGG
TGTTACATTAGGCACCCCGGGCTTTACACTTTATGCTTCCGGCTCGTATGTTGTGTCGACCGACCTGCAG
GTGCAGTAAGGAGGAAAAAAAAA
[85 nt withheld, positions 304-388]
C
[98 nt withheld, positions 390-487]
A
[210 nt withheld, positions 489-698]
