>Addgene plasmid #79191 | pAB035h | addgene partial sequence | sequence record 151069 | Amp-F 5'-AAGCCCTCCCGTATCGTAGT-3'
CTATGGATGAACGAAATAGACAGATCGCTGAGATAGGTGCCTCACTGATTAAGCATTGGTAAACGCCATG
GGCATTAAAAAATGCCCTCTTGGGTTATCAAGAGGGTCATTATATTTCGCAAAAAACCCCGCTTCGGCGG
GGTTTTTTCGCAGTGCCGTTAATTAAGTCCATCGAATGGCCAGATGATCCCTATCAGTGATAGAGATTGA
CACTCTATCATTGATAGAGTTATTTTACCACTCCCTATCAGTGATAGAGAAAAGTGAAATGAATAGTTCG
ACAAAAATCTAGACCCCCTACCCCCTTATAAGGAGGAAAAAAAA
[273 nt withheld, positions 325-597]
GCGGCCGCGGAACAAAAGCTTATTTCTGAAGAGGACTTGGGCAGCTCTGTGAGTAGCGTTCCGACCAAAC
TGGAAGTGGTTGCAGCAACCCCGACGAGCCTGCTGATTTCTTGGGATGCCCCGATGTCTAGTAGCTCTGT
GTATTACTATCGTATCACCTACGGTGAA
